>Addgene plasmid #207184 | pFUW-TetO-ARID5B | addgene full sequence | sequence record 414906 | Addgene NGS Result
CGATGTACGGGCCAGATATACGCGTTGACATTGATTATTGACTAGTTATTAATAGTAATCAATTACGGGG
TCATTAGTTCATAGCCCATATATGGAGTTCCGCGTTACATAACTTACGGTAAATGGCCCGCCTGGCTGAC
CGCCCAACGACCCCCGCCCATTGACGTCAATAATGACGTATGTTCCCATAGTAACGCCAATAGGGACTTT
CCATTGACGTCAATGGGTGGAGTATTTACGGTAAACTGCCCACTTGGCAGTACATCAAGTGTATCATATG
CCAAGTACGCCCCCTATTGACGTCAATGACGGTAAATGGCCCGCCTGGCATTATGCCCAGTACATGACCT
TATGGGACTTTCCTACTTGGCAGTACATCTACGTATTAGTCATCGCTATTACCATGGTGATGCGGTTTTG
GCAGTACATCAATGGGCGTGGATAGCGGTTTGACTCACGGGGATTTCCAAGTCTCCACCCCATTGACGTC
AATGGGAGTTTGTTTTGGCACCAAAATCAACGGGACTTTCCAAAATGTCGTAACAACTCCGCCCCATTGA
CGCAAATGGGCGGTAGGCGTGTACGGTGGGAGGTCTATATAAGCAGCGCGTTTTGCCTGTACTGGGTCTC
TCTGGTTAGACCAGATCTGAGCCTGGGAGCTCTCTGGCTAACTAGGGAACCCACTGCTTAAGCCTCAATA
AAGCTTGCCTTGAGTGCTTCAAGTAGTGTGTGCCCGTCTGTTGTGTGACTCTGGTAACTAGAGATCCCTC
AGACCCTTTTAGTCAGTGTGGAAAATCTCTAGCAGTGGCGCCCGAACAGGGACTTGAAAGCGAAAGGGAA
ACCAGAGGAGCTCTCTCGACGCAGGACTCGGCTTGCTGAAGCGCGCACGGCAAGAGGCGAGGGGCGGCGA
CTGGTGAGTACGCCAAAAATTTTGACTAGCGGAGGCTAGAAGGAGAGAGATGGGTGCGAGAGCGTCAGTA
TTAAGCGGGGGAGAATTAGATCGCGATGGGAAAAAATTCGGTTAAGGCCAGGGGGAAAGAAAAAATATAA
ATTAAAACATATAGTATGGGCAAGCAGGGAGCTAGAACGATTCGCAGTTAATCCTGGCCTGTTAGAAACA
TCAGAAGGCTGTAGACAAATACTGGGACAGCTACAACCATCCCTTCAGACAGGATCAGAAGAACTTAGAT
CATTATATAATACAGTAGCAACCCTCTATTGTGTGCATCAAAGGATAGAGATAAAAGACACCAAGGAAGC
TTTAGACAAGATAGAGGAAGAGCAAAACAAAAGTAAGACCACCGCACAGCAAGCGGCCGCTGATCTTCAG
ACCTGGAGGAGGAGATATGAGGGACAATTGGAGAAGTGAATTATATAAATATAAAGTAGTAAAAATTGAA
CCATTAGGAGTAGCACCCACCAAGGCAAAGAGAAGAGTGGTGCAGAGAGAAAAAAGAGCAGTGGGAATAG
GAGCTTTGTTCCTTGGGTTCTTGGGAGCAGCAGGAAGCACTATGGGCGCAGCGTCAATGACGCTGACGGT
ACAGGCCAGACAATTATTGTCTGGTATAGTGCAGCAGCAGAACAATTTGCTGAGGGCTATTGAGGCGCAA
CAGCATCTGTTGCAACTCACAGTCTGGGGCATCAAGCAGCTCCAGGCAAGAATCCTGGCTGTGGAAAGAT
ACCTAAAGGATCAACAGCTCCTGGGGATTTGGGGTTGCTCTGGAAAACTCATTTGCACCACTGCTGTGCC
TTGGAATGCTAGTTGGAGTAATAAATCTCTGGAACAGATTTGGAATCACACGACCTGGATGGAGTGGGAC
AGAGAAATTAACAATTACACAAGCTTAATACACTCCTTAATTGAAGAATCGCAAAACCAGCAAGAAAAGA
ATGAACAAGAATTATTGGAATTAGATAAATGGGCAAGTTTGTGGAATTGGTTTAACATAACAAATTGGCT
GTGGTATATAAAATTATTCATAATGATAGTAGGAGGCTTGGTAGGTTTAAGAATAGTTTTTGCTGTACTT
TCTATAGTGAATAGAGTTAGGCAGGGATATTCACCATTATCGTTTCAGACCCACCTCCCAACCCCGAGGG
GACCCGACAGGCCCGAAGGAATAGAAGAAGAAGGTGGAGAGAGAGACAGAGACAGATCCATTCGATTAGT
GAACGGATCGGCACTGCGTGCGCCAATTCTGCAGACAAATGGCAGTATTCATCCACAATTTTAAAAGAAA
AGGGGGGATTGGGGGGTACAGTGCAGGGGAAAGAATAGTAGACATAATAGCAACAGACATACAAACTAAA
GAATTACAAAAACAAATTACAAAAATTCAAAATTTTCGGGTTTATTACAGGGACAGCAGAGATCCAGTTT
GGTTAGATCTCGAGTTTACCACTCCCTATCAGTGATAGAGAAAAGTGAAAGTCGAGTTTACCACTCCCTA
TCAGTGATAGAGAAAAGTGAAAGTCGAGTTTACCACTCCCTATCAGTGATAGAGAAAAGTGAAAGTCGAG
TTTACCACTCCCTATCAGTGATAGAGAAAAGTGAAAGTCGAGTTTACCACTCCCTATCAGTGATAGAGAA
AAGTGAAAGTCGAGTTTACCACTCCCTATCAGTGATAGAGAAAAGTGAAAGTCGAGTTTACCACTCCCTA
TCAGTGATAGAGAAAAGTGAAAGTCGAGCTCGGTACCCGGGTCGAGGTAGGCGTGTACGGTGGGAGGCCT
ATATAAGCAGAGCTCGTTTAGTGAACCGTCAGATCGCCTGGAGACGCCATCCACGCTGTTTTGACCTCCA
TAGAAGACACCGGGACCGATCCAGCCTCCGCGGCCCCGAATTCACCGGTTCTAGAATGGAGCCCAACTCA
CTCCAGTGGGTCGGCTCACCGTGTGGCTTGCACGGACCTTACATTTTCTACAAGGCTTTTCAATTCCACC
TTGAAGGCAAACCAAGAATTTTGTCCCTTGGCGACTTTTTCTTTGTAAGATGTACGCCAAAGGATCCGAT
TTGCATAGCGGAGCTCCAGCTGTTGTGGGAAGAGAGGACCAGCCGGCAACTTTTATCCAGCTCTAAACTT
TATTTCCTCCCAGAAGACACTCCCCAGGGCAGAAATAGCGACCATGGCGAGGATGAAGTCATTGCTGTTT
CCGAAAAGGTGATTGTGAAGCTTGAAGACCTGGTCAAGTGGGTACATTCTGATTTCTCCAAGTGGAGATG
TGGCTTCCACGCTGGACCAGTGAAAACTGAGGCCTTGGGAAGGAATGGACAGAAGGAAGCTCTGCTGAAG
TACAGGCAGTCAACCCTAAACAGTGGACTCAACTTCAAAGACGTTCTCAAGGAGAAGGCAGACCTGGGGG
AGGACGAGGAAGAAACGAACGTGATAGTTCTCAGCTACCCCCAGTACTGCCGGTACCGCTCGATGCTGAA
ACGCATCCAGGATAAGCCATCTTCCATTCTAACGGACCAGTTTGCATTGGCCCTGGGGGGCATTGCAGTG
GTCAGCAGGAACCCTCAGATCCTGTACTGTCGGGACACCTTTGACCACCCGACTCTCATAGAAAACGAGA
GTATATGCGATGAGTTTGCGCCAAATCTTAAAGGCAGACCACGCAAAAAGAAACCATGCCCACAAAGAAG
AGATTCATTCAGTGGTGTTAAGGATTCCAACAACAATTCCGATGGCAAAGCCGTTGCCAAGGTGAAATGT
GAGGCCAGGTCAGCCTTGACCAAGCCGAAGAATAACCATAACTGTAAAAAAGTCTCAAATGAAGAAAAAC
CAAAGGTTGCCATTGGTGAAGAGTGCAGGGCAGATGAACAAGCCTTCTTGGTGGCACTTTATAAATACAT
GAAAGAAAGGAAAACGCCGATAGAACGAATACCCTATTTAGGTTTTAAACAGATTAACCTTTGGACTATG
TTTCAAGCTGCTCAAAAACTGGGAGGATATGAAACAATAACAGCCCGCCGTCAGTGGAAACATATTTATG
ATGAATTAGGCGGTAATCCTGGGAGCACCAGCGCTGCCACTTGTACCCGCAGACATTATGAAAGATTAAT
CCTACCATATGAAAGATTTATTAAAGGAGAAGAAGATAAGCCCCTGCCTCCAATCAAACCTCGGAAACAG
GAGAACAGTTCACAGGAAAATGAGAACAAAACAAAAGTATCTGGAACCAAACGCATCAAACATGAAATAC
CTAAAAGCAAGAAAGAAAAAGAAAATGCCCCAAAGCCCCAGGATGCAGCAGAGGTTTCATCAGAGCAAGA
AAAAGAACAAGAGACTTTAATAAGCCAGAAAAGCATCCCTGAGCCTCTCCCAGCAGCAGACATGAAGAAA
AAAATAGAAGGGTATCAGGAATTTTCAGCGAAGCCCCTGGCATCCAGAGTAGACCCAGAGAAGGACAACG
AAACAGACCAAGGTTCCAACAGTGAGAAGGTGGCAGAGGAGGCGGGAGAGAAGGGGCCCACACCTCCACT
CCCAAGTGCTCCTCTGGCCCCAGAAAAAGATTCAGCCTTGGTCCCTGGGGCCAGCAAACAGCCACTCACC
TCTCCTAGTGCCCTGGTGGACTCAAAACAAGAATCCAAACTGTGCTGTTTTACAGAGAGCCCTGAAAGTG
AACCCCAAGAAGCATCCTTCCCCAGCTTCCCCACCACACAGCCACCGCTGGCAAACCAGAATGAGACGGA
GGATGACAAACTGCCCGCCATGGCAGATTACATTGCCAACTGCACCGTGAAGGTGGACCAGCTGGGCAGT
GACGACATCCACAATGCGCTCAAGCAGACCCCAAAGGTCCTTGTGGTCCAGTCGTTTGACATGTTCAAAG
ACAAAGACCTGACTGGGCCCATGAACGAGAACCATGGACTTAATTACACGCCCCTGCTCTACTCTAGGGG
CAACCCAGGCATCATGTCCCCACTGGCCAAGAAAAAGCTTTTGTCCCAAGTGAGTGGGGCCAGCCTCTCC
AGCAGCTACCCTTATGGCTCCCCACCCCCTTTGATCAGCAAAAAGAAACTGATTGCTAGGGATGACTTGT
GTTCCAGTTTGTCCCAGACCCACCATGGCCAAAGCACTGACCATATGGCGGTCAGCCGGCCATCAGTGAT
TCAGCACGTCCAGAGTTTCAGAAGCAAGCCCTCGGAAGAGAGAAAGACCATCAATGACATCTTTAAGCAT
GAGAAACTGAGTCGATCAGATCCCCACCGCTGCAGCTTCTCCAAGCATCACCTTAACCCCCTTGCTGACT
CCTACGTCCTGAAGCAAGAAATTCAGGAGGGCAAGGATAAACTCTTAGAGAAAAGGGCCCTCCCCCATTC
CCACATGCCTAGCTTCCTGGCTGACTTCTACTCGTCCCCTCATCTCCATAGCCTCTACAGACACACCGAG
CACCATCTTCATAATGAACAGACATCCAAATACCCTTCCAGGGACATGTACAGGGAATCGGAAAACAGTT
CTTTTCCTTCCCACAGACACCAAGAAAAGCTCCATGTAAATTATCTCACGTCCCTGCACCTGCAAGACAA
AAAGTCGGCGGCAGCAGAAGCCCCTACGGATGATCAGCCTACAGATCTGAGCCTTCCCAAGAACCCGCAC
AAACCTACCGGCAAGGTCCTGGGCCTGGCTCATTCCACCACAGGGCCCCAGGAGAGCAAAGGCATCTCCC
AGTTCCAGGTCTTAGGCAGCCAGAGTCGAGACTGTCACCCCAAAGCCTGTCGGGTATCACCCATGACCAT
GTCAGGCCCTAAAAAATACCCTGAATCGCTTTCAAGATCAGGAAAACCTCACCATGTGAGACTGGAGAAT
TTCAGGAAGATGGAAGGCATGGTCCACCCAATCCTGCACCGGAAAATGAGCCCGCAGAACATTGGGGCGG
CGCGGCCGATCAAGCGCAGCCTGGAGGATTTGGACCTTGTGATTGCAGGGAAAAAGGCCCGGGCAGTGTC
TCCCTTAGACCCATCCAAGGAGGTCTCTGGGAAGGAGAAGGCCTCTGAGCAGGAGAGTGAAGGCAGCAAA
GCAGCGCACGGTGGGCATTCCGGGGGCGGATCAGAAGGCCACAAGCTTCCCCTCTCCTCCCCTATCTTCC
CAGGTCTGTATTCCGGGAGCCTGTGTAACTCGGGCCTCAACTCCAGGCTCCCGGCTGGGTATTCTCATTC
TCTGCAGTACTTGAAAAACCAGACTGTGCTTTCTCCACTCATGCAGCCCCTGGCTTTCCACTCGCTTGTG
ATGCAAAGAGGAATTTTTACATCACCGACAAATTCTCAGCAGCTGTACAGACACTTGGCTGCGGCTACAC
CTGTAGGAAGTTCATATGGGGACCTTTTGCATAACAGCATTTACCCTTTAGCTGCTATAAATCCTCAAGC
TGCCTTTCCATCTTCCCAGCTGTCATCCGTGCACCCCAGTACAAAACTGTAATTCGAAGATATCAAGCTT
ATCGATAATCAACCTCTGGATTACAAAATTTGTGAAAGATTGACTGGTATTCTTAACTATGTTGCTCCTT
TTACGCTATGTGGATACGCTGCTTTAATGCCTTTGTATCATGCTATTGCTTCCCGTATGGCTTTCATTTT
CTCCTCCTTGTATAAATCCTGGTTGCTGTCTCTTTATGAGGAGTTGTGGCCCGTTGTCAGGCAACGTGGC
GTGGTGTGCACTGTGTTTGCTGACGCAACCCCCACTGGTTGGGGCATTGCCACCACCTGTCAGCTCCTTT
CCGGGACTTTCGCTTTCCCCCTCCCTATTGCCACGGCGGAACTCATCGCCGCCTGCCTTGCCCGCTGCTG
GACAGGGGCTCGGCTGTTGGGCACTGACAATTCCGTGGTGTTGTCGGGGAAATCATCGTCCTTTCCTTGG
CTGCTCGCCTGTGTTGCCACCTGGATTCTGCGCGGGACGTCCTTCTGCTACGTCCCTTCGGCCCTCAATC
CAGCGGACCTTCCTTCCCGCGGCCTGCTGCCGGCTCTGCGGCCTCTTCCGCGTCTTCGCCTTCGCCCTCA
GACGAGTCGGATCTCCCTTTGGGCCGCCTCCCCGCATCGATACCGTCGACCTCGAGACCTAGAAAAACAT
GGAGCAATCACAAGTAGCAATACAGCAGCTACCAATGCTGATTGTGCCTGGCTAGAAGCACAAGAGGAGG
AGGAGGTGGGTTTTCCAGTCACACCTCAGGTACCTTTAAGACCAATGACTTACAAGGCAGCTGTAGATCT
TAGCCACTTTTTAAAAGAAAAGGGGGGACTGGAAGGGCTAATTCACTCCCAACGAAGACAAGATATCCTT
GATCTGTGGATCTACCACACACAAGGCTACTTCCCTGATTGGCAGAACTACACACCAGGGCCAGGGATCA
GATATCCACTGACCTTTGGATGGTGCTACAAGCTAGTACCAGTTGAGCAAGAGAAGGTAGAAGAAGCCAA
TGAAGGAGAGAACACCCGCTTGTTACACCCTGTGAGCCTGCATGGGATGGATGACCCGGAGAGAGAAGTA
TTAGAGTGGAGGTTTGACAGCCGCCTAGCATTTCATCACATGGCCCGAGAGCTGCATCCGGACTGTACTG
GGTCTCTCTGGTTAGACCAGATCTGAGCCTGGGAGCTCTCTGGCTAACTAGGGAACCCACTGCTTAAGCC
TCAATAAAGCTTGCCTTGAGTGCTTCAAGTAGTGTGTGCCCGTCTGTTGTGTGACTCTGGTAACTAGAGA
TCCCTCAGACCCTTTTAGTCAGTGTGGAAAATCTCTAGCAGGGCCCGTTTAAACCCGCTGATCAGCCTCG
ACTGTGCCTTCTAGTTGCCAGCCATCTGTTGTTTGCCCCTCCCCCGTGCCTTCCTTGACCCTGGAAGGTG
CCACTCCCACTGTCCTTTCCTAATAAAATGAGGAAATTGCATCGCATTGTCTGAGTAGGTGTCATTCTAT
TCTGGGGGGTGGGGTGGGGCAGGACAGCAAGGGGGAGGATTGGGAAGACAATAGCAGGCATGCTGGGGAT
GCGGTGGGCTCTATGGCTTCTGAGGCGGAAAGAACCAGCTGGGGCTCTAGGGGGTATCCCC
[124 nt withheld, positions 8042-8165]
C
[91 nt withheld, positions 8167-8257]
A
[49 nt withheld, positions 8259-8307]
CCTTTGACGTTGGAGTCCACGTTCTTT
[37 nt withheld, positions 8335-8371]
ACCCTATCTCGGTCTATTCTTTTGATTTATAAGGGATTTTGCCGATTTCGGCCTATTGGTTAAAAAATGA
GCTGATTTAACAAAAATTTAACGCGAATTAATTCTGTGGAATGTGTGTCAGTTAGGGTGTGGAAAGTCCC
CAGGCTCCCCAGCAGGCAGAAGTATGCAAAGCATGCATCTCAATTAGTCAGCAACCAGGTGTGGAAAGTC
CCCAGGCTCCCCAGCAGGCAGAAGTATGCAAAGCATGCATCTCAATTAGTCAGCAACCATAGTCCCGCCC
CTAACTCCGCCCATCCCGCCCCTAACTCCGCCCAGTTCCGCCCATTCTCCGCCCCATGGCTGACTAATTT
TTTTTATTTATGCAGAGGCCGAGGCCGCCTCTGCCTCTGAGCTATTCCAGAAGTAGTGAGGAGGCTTTTT
TGGAGGCCTAGGCTTTTGCAAAAAGCTCCCGGGAGCTTGTATATCCATTTTCGGATCTGATCAGCACGTG
TTGACAATTAATCATCGGCATAGTATATCGGCATAGTATAATACGACAAGGTGAGGAACTAAACCATGGC
CAAGTTGACCAGTGCCGTTCCGGTGCTCACCGCGCGCGACGTCGCCGGAGCGGTCGAGTTCTGGACCGAC
CGGCTCGGGTTCTCCCGGGACTTCGTGGAGGACGACTTCGCCGGTGTGGTCCGGGACGACGTGACCCTGT
TCATCAGCGCGGTCCAGGACCAGGTGGTGCCGGACAACACCCTGGCCTGGGTGTGGGTGCGCGGCCTGGA
CGAGCTGTACGCCGAGTGGTCGGAGGTCGTGTCCACGAACTTCCGGGACGCCTCCGGGCCGGCCATGACC
GAGATCGGCGAGCAGCCGTGGGGGCGGGAGTTCGCCCTGCGCGACCCGGCCGGCAACTGCGTGCACTTCG
TGGCCGAGGAGCAGGACTGACACGTGCTACGAGATTTCGATTCCACCGCCGCCTTCTATGAAAGGTTGGG
CTTCGGAATCGTTTTCCGGGACGCCGGCTGGATGATCCTCCAGCGCGGGGATCTCATGCTGGAGTTCTTC
GCCCACCCCAACTTGTTTATTGCAGCTTATAATGGTTACAAATAAAGCAATAGCATCACAAATTTCACAA
ATAAAGCATTTTTTTCACTGCATTCTAGTTGTGGTTTGTCCAAACTCATCAATGTATCTTATCATGTCTG
TATACCGTCGACCTCTAGCTAGAGCTTGGCGTAATCATGGTCATAGCTGTTTCCTGTGTGAAATTGTTAT
CCGCTCACAATTCCACACAACATACGAGCCGGAAGCATAAAGTGTAAAGCCTGGGGTGCCTAATGAGTGA
GCTAACTCACATTAATTGCGTTGCGCTCACTGCCCGCTTTCCAGTCGGGAAACCTGTCGTGCCAGCTGCA
TTAATGAATCGGCCAACGCGCGGGGAGAGGCGGTTTGCGTATTGGGCGCTCTTCCGCTTCCTCGCTCACT
GACTCGCTGCGCTCGGTCGTTCGGCTGCGGCGAGCGGTATCAGCTCACTCAAAGGCGGTAATACGGTTAT
CCACAGAATCAGGGGATAACGCAGGAAAGAACATGTGAGCAAAAGGCCAGCAAAAGGCCAGGAACCGTAA
AAAGGCCGCGTTGCTGGCGTTTTTCCATAGGCTCCGCCCCCCTGACGAGCATCACAAAAATCGACGCTCA
AGTCAGAGGTGGCGAAACCCGACAGGACTATAAAGATACCAGGCGTTTCCCCCTGGAAGCTCCCTCGTGC
GCTCTCCTGTTCCGACCCTGCCGCTTACCGGATACCTGTCCGCCTTTCTCCCTTCGGGAAGCGTGGCGCT
TTCTCATAGCTCACGCTGTAGGTATCTCAGTTCGGTGTAGGTCGTTCGCTCCAAGCTGGGCTGTGTGCAC
GAACCCCCCGTTCAGCCCGACCGCTGCGCCTTATCCGGTAACTATCGTCTTGAGTCCAACCCGGTAAGAC
ACGACTTATCGCCACTGGCAGCAGCCACTGGTAACAGGATTAGCAGAGCGAGGTATGTAGGCGGTGCTAC
AGAGTTCTTGAAGTGGTGGCCTAACTACGGCTACACTAGAAGAACAGTATTTGGTATCTGCGCTCTGCTG
AAGCCAGTTACCTTCGGAAAAAGAGTTGGTAGCTCTTGATCCGGCAAACAAACCACCGCTGGTAGCGGTG
GTTTTTTTGTTTGCAAGCAGCAGATTACGCGCAGAAAAAAAGGATCTCAAGAAGATCCTTTGATCTTTTC
TACGGGGTCTGACGCTCAGTGGAACGAAAACTCACGTTAAGGGATTTTGGTCATGAGATTATCAAAAAGG
ATCTTCACCTAGATCCTTTTAAATTAAAAATGAAGTTTTAAATCAATCTAAAGTATATATGAGTAAACTT
GGTCTGACAGTTACCAATGCTTAATCAGTGAGGCACCTATCTCAGCGATCTGTCTATTTCGTTCATCCAT
AGTTGCCTGACTCCCCGTCGTGTAGATAACTACGATACGGGAGGGCTTACCATCTGGCCCCAGTGCTGCA
ATGATACCGCGAGACCCACGCTCACCGGCTCCAGATTTATCAGCAATAAACCAGCCAGCCGGAAGGGCCG
AGCGCAGAAGTGGTCCTGCAACTTTATCCGCCTCCATCCAGTCTATTAATTGTTGCCGGGAAGCTAGAGT
AAGTAGTTCGCCAGTTAATAGTTTGCGCAACGTTGTTGCCATTGCTACAGGCATCGTGGTGTCACGCTCG
TCGTTTGGTATGGCTTCATTCAGCTCCGGTTCCCAACGATCAAGGCGAGTTACATGATCCCCCATGTTGT
GCAAAAAAGCGGTTAGCTCCTTCGGTCCTCCGATCGTTGTCAGAAGTAAGTTGGCCGCAGTGTTATCACT
CATGGTTATGGCAGCACTGCATAATTCTCTTACTGTCATGCCATCCGTAAGATGCTTTTCTGTGACTGGT
GAGTACTCAACCAAGTCATTCTGAGAATAGTGTATGCGGCGACCGAGTTGCTCTTGCCCGGCGTCAATAC
GGGATAATACCGCGCCACATAGCAGAACTTTAAAAGTGCTCATCATTGGAAAACGTTCTTCGGGGCGAAA
ACTCTCAAGGATCTTACCGCTGTTGAGATCCAGTTCGATGTAACCCACTCGTGCACCCAACTGATCTTCA
GCATCTTTTACTTTCACCAGCGTTTCTGGGTGAGCAAAAACAGGAAGGCAAAATGCCGCAAAAAAGGGAA
TAAGGGCGACACGGAAATGTTGAATACTCATACTCTTCCTTTTTCAATATTATTGAAGCATTTATCAGGG
TTATTGTCTCATGAGCGGATACATATTTGAATGTATTTAGAAAAATAAACAAATAGGGGTTCCGCGCACA
TTTCCCCGAAAAGTGCCACCTGACGTCGACGGATCGGGAGATCTCCCGATCCCCTATGGTGCACTCTCAG
TACAATCTGCTCTGATGCCGCATAGTTAAGCCAGTATCTGCTCCCTGCTTGTGTGTTGGAGGTCGCTGAG
TAGTGCGCGAGCAAAATTTAAGCTACAACAAGGCAAGGCTTGACCGACAATTGCATGAAGAATCTGCTTA
GGGTTAGGCGTTTTGCGCTGCTTCG
Features (pLannotate 1.2.2; 32 found; start..end, strand, type, name):
     27..406     +  enhancer       CMV enhancer: human cytomegalovirus immediate early enhancer
    407..606     +  promoter       CMV promoter: human cytomegalovirus (CMV) immediate early promoter
    624..804     +  LTR            5' LTR (truncated): truncated 5' long terminal repeat (LTR) from HIV-1
    851..976     +  misc_feature   HIV-1 Ψ: packaging signal of human immunodeficiency virus type 1
    960..1323    +  CDS            HIV-1 gag (fragment): gag protein from human immunodeficiency virus 1; gag
   1469..1702    +  misc_feature   RRE: The Rev response element (RRE) of HIV-1 allows for Rev-dependent mRNA export from the nucleus to the cytoplasm.
   2079..2179    +  CDS            Rev (fragment): human immunodeficiency virus 1 (HIV-1) Rev protein; rev; enhances nuclear export of unspliced and incompletely spliced viral mRNAs
   2229..2346    +  misc_feature   cPPT/CTS: central polypurine tract and central termination sequence of HIV-1
   2403..2673    +  protein_bind   tetracycline response element: contains seven copies of the tetracycline operator tetO tetracycline repressor TetR
   2684..2701    +  misc_feature   MCS (fragment): pUC18/19 multiple cloning site
   2706..2744    +  promoter       minimal CMV promoter: human cytomegalovirus (CMV) immediate early promoter
   2856..6419    +  CDS            ARID5B: ARI5B_HUMAN - Also known as DESRT, MRF2. Experimental evidence at protein level: Swiss-Prot protein existence level 1. Transcription coactivator that binds to the 5'-AATA[CT]-3' core sequence and plays a key role in adipogenesis and liver development. Acts by forming a complex with phosphorylated PHF2, which mediates demethylation at Lys-336, leading to target the PHF2-ARID5B complex to target promoters, where PHF2 mediates demethylation of dimethylated 'Lys-9' of histone H3 (H3K9me2), followed by transcription activation of target genes. The PHF2-ARID5B complex acts as a coactivator of HNF4A
   6429..6447    +  misc_feature   MCS (fragment): pBluescript multiple cloning site
   6447..7035    +  misc_feature   WPRE: woodchuck hepatitis virus posttranscriptional regulatory element
   6972..7553    +  CDS            nef (fragment): NEF_HV1H2 - Experimental evidence at protein level: Swiss-Prot protein existence level 1. Extracellular Nef protein targets CD4(+) T-lymphocytes for apoptosis by interacting with CXCR4 surface receptors. From Human immunodeficiency virus type 1 group M subtype B (isolate HXB2) (HIV-1).
   7560..7740    +  LTR            5' LTR (truncated): truncated 5' long terminal repeat (LTR) from HIV-1
   7772..7996    +  polyA_signal   bGH poly(A) signal: bovine growth hormone polyadenylation signal
   8000..8021    +  promoter       SV40 promoter (fragment): SV40 enhancer and early promoter
   8042..8470    +  rep_origin     f1 ori (sequence partly withheld): f1 bacteriophage origin of replication; arrow indicates direction of (+) strand synthesis
   8484..8813    +  promoter       SV40 promoter: SV40 enhancer and early promoter
   8861..8908    +  promoter       EM7 promoter: synthetic bacterial promoter&nbsp
   8927..9301    +  CDS            BleoR: antibiotic-binding protein; Sh ble from Streptoalloteichus hindustanus; confers resistance to bleomycin, phleomycin, and Zeocin™
   9311..9436    +  CDS            ble (fragment): BLE_KLEPN - Experimental evidence at protein level: Swiss-Prot protein existence level 1. Binding protein with a strong affinity to the bleomycin family of antibiotics. Binds to CL990; an antimitotic-antibiotic compound. From Klebsiella pneumoniae.
   9431..9552    +  polyA_signal   SV40 poly(A) signal: SV40 polyadenylation signal
   9623..9645    -  protein_bind   lac operator (fragment): The lac repressor binds to the lac operator to inhibit transcription in E. coli. This inhibition can be relieved by adding lactose or isopropyl-β-D-thiogalactopyranoside (IPTG). lac repressor encoded by lacI
   9649..9679    -  promoter       lac promoter: promoter for the E. coli lac operon
   9694..9715    -  protein_bind   CAP binding site: CAP binding activates transcription in the presence of cAMP. E. coli catabolite activator protein
   9728..9820    -  CDS            lacI (fragment): lac repressor; lacI; The lac repressor binds to the lac operator to inhibit transcription in E. coli. This inhibition can be relieved by adding lactose or isopropyl-β-D-thiogalactopyranoside (IPTG).
  10003..10591   -  rep_origin     ori: high-copy-number ColE1/pMB1/pBR322/pUC origin of replication
  10762..11622   -  CDS            AmpR: β-lactamase; bla; confers resistance to ampicillin, carbenicillin, and related antibiotics
  11623..11727   -  promoter       AmpR promoter: bla
  11786..11838   -  misc_feature   bom (fragment): basis of mobility region from pBR322
