[The description below was written by a language model from this plasmid's Addgene catalogue record and pLannotate feature annotations shown in this document.]
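Description:
pFUW-TetO-ARID5B is a lentiviral transfer plasmid of about 12 kb, built on the pFUW-TetO backbone, for doxycycline-inducible expression of human ARID5B in mammalian cells. It is propagated in E. coli from a high-copy ColE1/pUC-type origin under ampicillin selection (AmpR), and the backbone also contains an f1 origin. Outside the viral region lies an SV40/EM7-driven BleoR cassette with an SV40 poly(A) signal. This could confer Zeocin resistance in transfected cells or bacteria but would not be carried into the packaged genome.

The viral genome is transcribed in packaging cells from a CMV enhancer/promoter fused to a truncated HIV-1 5' LTR. It is followed by the Ψ packaging signal with a gag fragment, the RRE for Rev-dependent nuclear export, and the cPPT/CTS, which aids nuclear import of the reverse-transcribed genome. The internal expression cassette consists of a tetracycline response element with seven tetO copies joined to a minimal CMV promoter. This arrangement is presumably what the catalogue's "CMV" promoter entry refers to. It drives the full ARID5B coding sequence, an ARID-family DNA-binding transcriptional coactivator, cloned between XbaI and BstBI sites. No epitope tag or reporter is annotated. A WPRE downstream enhances transcript stability and expression, and the cassette ends with a 3' LTR (annotated as a truncated LTR) and a bGH poly(A) signal.

The plasmid encodes no tetracycline transactivator, so induction requires one such as rtTA to be supplied separately. The associated publication describes screening transcription factors underlying dendritic cell subset identity, consistent with use of this construct for forced, inducible transcription factor expression.
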