Addgene plasmid #207184: pFUW-TetO-ARID5B
Purpose: doxycycline-inducible expression of Human ARID5B in mammalian cells
Depositing lab: Filipe Pereira. Depositing organization: Center for Neuroscience and Cell Biology, University of Coimbra. Publication: Anchored screening identifies transcription factor blueprints underlying dendritic cell diversity and subset-specific anti-tumor immunity. Henriques-Oliveira L, Altman AR, Kurochkin I, Ascic E, Halitzki E, Matei A, Pértiga-Cabral D, Ulmert I, Holst S, Nair MS, Cunha PP, Park S, Vergani S, Kharas MG, Yuan J, Lahl K, Rosa FF, Pires CF, Pereira C-F. Immunity. 58, 1-20. October 2025. 10.1016/j.immuni.2025.08.001.
Backbone
  Vector backbone: pFUW-TetO
  Vector type: Mammalian Expression, Lentiviral
Growth in bacteria
  Bacterial resistance: Ampicillin, 100 μg/mL
  Growth temperature: 37°C
  Growth strain: NEB Stable
  Copy number: High Copy
Gene/Insert
  Gene/Insert name: pFUW-TetO-ARID5B
  Species: H. sapiens (human)
  Promoter: CMV
  Cloning method: Restriction Enzyme; 5′ cloning site XbaI (unknown if destroyed); 3′ cloning site BstBI (unknown if destroyed)
  Sequencing primers: 5′ TCCACGCTGTTTTGACCTCC
Terms and licenses: Academic/Nonprofit Terms; Industry Terms: Not Available to Industry
How to cite: pFUW-TetO-ARID5B was a gift from Filipe Pereira (Addgene plasmid # 207184 ; http://n2t.net/addgene:207184 ; RRID:Addgene_207184)
